Addgene plasmid #211681: pCF821-sgCIDE-41_U6-sgRNA-EF1a-mNeonGreen
Purpose: U6-sgRNA-EF1a-mNeonGreen
Depositing lab: Christof Fellmann. Depositing organization: J. David Gladstone Institutes. Publication: Targeting the non-coding genome and temozolomide signature enables CRISPR-mediated glioma oncolysis. Tan IL, Perez AR, Lew RJ, Sun X, Baldwin A, Zhu YK, Shah MM, Berger MS, Doudna JA, Fellmann C. Cell Rep. 2023 Nov 28;42(11):113339. doi: 10.1016/j.celrep.2023.113339. Epub 2023 Nov 2. PubMed 37917583.
Backbone
  Vector backbone: pCF821
  Vector type: Mammalian Expression, Lentiviral, CRISPR
Growth in bacteria
  Bacterial resistance: Ampicillin, 100 μg/mL
  Growth temperature: 37°C
  Growth strain: NEB Stable
  Copy number: Unknown
Gene/Insert
  Gene/Insert name: SpyCas9 and sgCIDE-41 guide RNA vector
  gRNA/shRNA sequence: AAGAAAGAAAGAAAGAAAGA
Terms and licenses: Academic/Nonprofit Terms; Industry Terms: Not Available to Industry
How to cite: pCF821-sgCIDE-41_U6-sgRNA-EF1a-mNeonGreen was a gift from Christof Fellmann (Addgene plasmid # 211681 ; http://n2t.net/addgene:211681 ; RRID:Addgene_211681)
