[The description below was written by a language model from this plasmid's Addgene catalogue record and pLannotate feature annotations shown in this document.]
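Description:
pCF821-sgCIDE-41_U6-sgRNA-EF1a-mNeonGreen is an 8.1 kb third-generation-style, self-inactivating HIV-1 lentiviral vector built on the pCF821 backbone for delivering a CRISPR guide RNA to mammalian cells. It is propagated in E. coli through a high-copy ColE1/pUC-type origin and selected with ampicillin via the β-lactamase gene. A recombination-limiting strain is listed for growth, as is common for LTR-containing plasmids. Viral genomic RNA is driven in packaging cells by a CMV enhancer/promoter fused to a truncated 5' LTR. It is followed by the Ψ packaging signal with a gag fragment, the Rev response element for Rev-dependent nuclear export, and the cPPT/CTS that aids nuclear import of the reverse-transcribed genome. The ΔU3 3' LTR inactivates LTR promoter activity after integration, and a bGH polyadenylation signal lies downstream.

The payload consists of two expression units. A human U6 RNA polymerase III promoter transcribes the sgCIDE-41 guide, a 20-nt spacer joined to a Streptococcus pyogenes Cas9 tracrRNA-derived scaffold. The spacer is a simple repetitive sequence, in keeping with the associated publication's strategy of targeting the non-coding genome for CRISPR-mediated killing of glioma cells. Downstream, an EF-1α promoter with its intron A sequence drives mNeonGreen, a bright monomeric green/yellow fluorescent protein, with a WPRE to enhance transcript expression. This reporter allows transduced cells to be identified or sorted.

Although the insert field mentions SpyCas9, no Cas9 coding sequence is annotated in the feature table, and the plasmid's size and name point to a guide-plus-reporter vector. Cas9 would therefore presumably be supplied separately.
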