Features (pLannotate 1.2.2; 25 found; start..end, strand, type, name):
     31..83      -  misc_feature   bom (fragment): basis of mobility region from pBR322
    232..611     +  enhancer       CMV enhancer: human cytomegalovirus immediate early enhancer
    612..811     +  promoter       CMV promoter: human cytomegalovirus (CMV) immediate early promoter
    829..1009    +  LTR            5' LTR (truncated): truncated 5' long terminal repeat (LTR) from HIV-1
   1056..1181    +  misc_feature   HIV-1 Ψ: packaging signal of human immunodeficiency virus type 1
   1165..1528    +  CDS            HIV-1 gag (fragment): gag protein from human immunodeficiency virus 1; gag
   1674..1907    +  misc_feature   RRE: The Rev response element (RRE) of HIV-1 allows for Rev-dependent mRNA export from the nucleus to the cytoplasm.
   2284..2384    +  CDS            Rev (fragment): human immunodeficiency virus 1 (HIV-1) Rev protein; rev; enhances nuclear export of unspliced and incompletely spliced viral mRNAs
   2434..2551    +  misc_feature   cPPT/CTS: central polypurine tract and central termination sequence of HIV-1
   2602..2842    +  promoter       U6 promoter: RNA polymerase III promoter for human U6 snRNA
   2890..2957    +  misc_RNA       tracrRNA (fragment): trans-activating CRISPR RNA for the Streptococcus pyogenes CRISPR/Cas9 system
   2976..2994    +  CDS            small t antigen (fragment): SV40 (simian virus 40) small t antigen
   3020..3231    +  promoter       EF-1α core promoter: core promoter for human elongation factor EF-1α
   3232..3340    +  intron         EF-1α intron A (fragment): intron upstream of the start codon of human EF-1α
   3966..4169    +  intron         EF-1α intron A: truncated intron upstream of the start codon of human EF-1α
   4202..4909    +  CDS            mNeonGreen: mNeonGreen is a basic (constitutively fluorescent) green/yellow fluorescent protein published in 2013, derived from Branchiostoma lanceolatum. It is reported to be a very rapidly-maturing monomer with moderate acid sensitivity.
   4928..5516    +  misc_feature   WPRE: woodchuck hepatitis virus posttranscriptional regulatory element
   5567..5586    +  misc_feature   cPPT/CTS (fragment): central polypurine tract and central termination sequence of HIV-1
   5588..5821    +  LTR            3' LTR (ΔU3): self-inactivating 3' long terminal repeat (LTR) from HIV-1
   5853..6077    +  polyA_signal   bGH poly(A) signal: bovine growth hormone polyadenylation signal
   6081..6100    +  promoter       SV40 promoter (fragment): SV40 enhancer and early promoter
   6121..6171    -  CDS            lacI (fragment): lac repressor; lacI; The lac repressor binds to the lac operator to inhibit transcription in E. coli. This inhibition can be relieved by adding lactose or isopropyl-β-D-thiogalactopyranoside (IPTG).
   6354..6942    -  rep_origin     ori: high-copy-number ColE1/pMB1/pBR322/pUC origin of replication
   7113..7973    -  CDS            AmpR: β-lactamase; bla; confers resistance to ampicillin, carbenicillin, and related antibiotics
   7974..8078    -  promoter       AmpR promoter: bla
>Addgene plasmid #211681 | pCF821-sgCIDE-41_U6-sgRNA-EF1a-mNeonGreen | addgene full sequence | sequence record 420037 | Addgene NGS Result
GTCGACGGATCGGGAGATCTCCCGATCCCCTATGGTGCACTCTCAGTACAATCTGCTCTGATGCCGCATA
GTTAAGCCAGTATCTGCTCCCTGCTTGTGTGTTGGAGGTCGCTGAGTAGTGCGCGAGCAAAATTTAAGCT
ACAACAAGGCAAGGCTTGACCGACAATTGCATGAAGAATCTGCTTAGGGTTAGGCGTTTTGCGCTGCTTC
GCGATGTACGGGCCAGATATTGACATTGATTATTGACTAGTTATTAATAGTAATCAATTACGGGGTCATT
AGTTCATAGCCCATATATGGAGTTCCGCGTTACATAACTTACGGTAAATGGCCCGCCTGGCTGACCGCCC
AACGACCCCCGCCCATTGACGTCAATAATGACGTATGTTCCCATAGTAACGCCAATAGGGACTTTCCATT
GACGTCAATGGGTGGAGTATTTACGGTAAACTGCCCACTTGGCAGTACATCAAGTGTATCATATGCCAAG
TACGCCCCCTATTGACGTCAATGACGGTAAATGGCCCGCCTGGCATTATGCCCAGTACATGACCTTATGG
GACTTTCCTACTTGGCAGTACATCTACGTATTAGTCATCGCTATTACCATGGTGATGCGGTTTTGGCAGT
ACATCAATGGGCGTGGATAGCGGTTTGACTCACGGGGATTTCCAAGTCTCCACCCCATTGACGTCAATGG
GAGTTTGTTTTGGCACCAAAATCAACGGGACTTTCCAAAATGTCGTAACAACTCCGCCCCATTGACGCAA
ATGGGCGGTAGGCGTGTACGGTGGGAGGTCTATATAAGCAGCGCGTTTTGCCTGTACTGGGTCTCTCTGG
TTAGACCAGATCTGAGCCTGGGAGCTCTCTGGCTAACTAGGGAACCCACTGCTTAAGCCTCAATAAAGCT
TGCCTTGAGTGCTTCAAGTAGTGTGTGCCCGTCTGTTGTGTGACTCTGGTAACTAGAGATCCCTCAGACC
CTTTTAGTCAGTGTGGAAAATCTCTAGCAGTGGCGCCCGAACAGGGACTTGAAAGCGAAAGGGAAACCAG
AGGAGCTCTCTCGACGCAGGACTCGGCTTGCTGAAGCGCGCACGGCAAGAGGCGAGGGGCGGCGACTGGT
GAGTACGCCAAAAATTTTGACTAGCGGAGGCTAGAAGGAGAGAGATGGGTGCGAGAGCGTCAGTATTAAG
CGGGGGAGAATTAGATCGCGATGGGAAAAAATTCGGTTAAGGCCAGGGGGAAAGAAAAAATATAAATTAA
AACATATAGTATGGGCAAGCAGGGAGCTAGAACGATTCGCAGTTAATCCTGGCCTGTTAGAAACATCAGA
AGGCTGTAGACAAATACTGGGACAGCTACAACCATCCCTTCAGACAGGATCAGAAGAACTTAGATCATTA
TATAATACAGTAGCAACCCTCTATTGTGTGCATCAAAGGATAGAGATAAAAGACACCAAGGAAGCTTTAG
ACAAGATAGAGGAAGAGCAAAACAAAAGTAAGACCACCGCACAGCAAGCGGCCGCTGATCTTCAGACCTG
GAGGAGGAGATATGAGGGACAATTGGAGAAGTGAATTATATAAATATAAAGTAGTAAAAATTGAACCATT
AGGAGTAGCACCCACCAAGGCAAAGAGAAGAGTGGTGCAGAGAGAAAAAAGAGCAGTGGGAATAGGAGCT
TTGTTCCTTGGGTTCTTGGGAGCAGCAGGAAGCACTATGGGCGCAGCGTCAATGACGCTGACGGTACAGG
CCAGACAATTATTGTCTGGTATAGTGCAGCAGCAGAACAATTTGCTGAGGGCTATTGAGGCGCAACAGCA
TCTGTTGCAACTCACAGTCTGGGGCATCAAGCAGCTCCAGGCAAGAATCCTGGCTGTGGAAAGATACCTA
AAGGATCAACAGCTCCTGGGGATTTGGGGTTGCTCTGGAAAACTCATTTGCACCACTGCTGTGCCTTGGA
ATGCTAGTTGGAGTAATAAATCTCTGGAACAGATTTGGAATCACACGACCTGGATGGAGTGGGACAGAGA
AATTAACAATTACACAAGCTTAATACACTCCTTAATTGAAGAATCGCAAAACCAGCAAGAAAAGAATGAA
CAAGAATTATTGGAATTAGATAAATGGGCAAGTTTGTGGAATTGGTTTAACATAACAAATTGGCTGTGGT
ATATAAAATTATTCATAATGATAGTAGGAGGCTTGGTAGGTTTAAGAATAGTTTTTGCTGTACTTTCTAT
AGTGAATAGAGTTAGGCAGGGATATTCACCATTATCGTTTCAGACCCACCTCCCAACCCCGAGGGGACCC
GACAGGCCCGAAGGAATAGAAGAAGAAGGTGGAGAGAGAGACAGAGACAGATCCATTCGATTAGTGAACG
GATCGGCACTGCGTGCGCCAATTCTGCAGACAAATGGCAGTATTCATCCACAATTTTAAAAGAAAAGGGG
GGATTGGGGGGTACAGTGCAGGGGAAAGAATAGTAGACATAATAGCAACAGACATACAAACTAAAGAATT
ACAAAAACAAATTACAAAAATTCAAAATTTTCGGGTTTATTACAGGGACAGCAGAGATCCAGTTTGGTTA
ATTAAGGTACCGAGGGCCTATTTCCCATGATTCCTTCATATTTGCATATACGATACAAGGCTGTTAGAGA
GATAATTAGAATTAATTTGACTGTAAACACAAAGATATTAGTACAAAATACGTGACGTAGAAAGTAATAA
TTTCTTGGGTAGTTTGCAGTTTTAAAATTATGTTTTAAAATGGACTATCATATGCTTACCGTAACTTGAA
AGTATTTCGATTTCTTGGCTTTATATATCTTGTGGAAAGGACGAAACACCGAAGAAAGAAAGAAAGAAAG
AGTTTAAGAGCTATGCTGGAAACAGCATAGCAAGTTTAAATAAGGCTAGTCCGTTATCAACTTGAAAAAG
TGGCACCGAGTCGGTGCTTTTTTTGAATTCGCTAGCTAGGTCTTGAAAGGAGTGGGAATTGGCTCCGGTG
CCCGTCAGTGGGCAGAGCGCACATCGCCCACAGTCCCCGAGAAGTTGGGGGGAGGGGTCGGCAATTGATC
CGGTGCCTAGAGAAGGTGGCGCGGGGTAAACTGGGAAAGTGATGTCGTGTACTGGCTCCGCCTTTTTCCC
GAGGGTGGGGGAGAACCGTATATAAGTGCAGTAGTCGCCGTGAACGTTCTTTTTCGCAACGGGTTTGCCG
CCAGAACACAGGTAAGTGCCGTGTGTGGTTCCCGCGGGCCTGGCCTCTTTACGGGTTATGGCCCTTGCGT
GCCTTGAATTACTTCCACTGGCTGCAGTACGTGATTCTTGATCCCGAGCTTCGGGTTGGAAGTGGGTGGG
AGAGTTCGAGGCCTTGCGCTTAAGGAGCCCCTTCGCCTCGTGCTTGAGTTGAGGCCTGGCCTGGGCGCTG
GGGCCGCCGCGTGCGAATCTGGTGGCACCTTCGCGCCTGTCTCGCTGCTTTCGATAAGTCTCTAGCCATT
TAAAATTTTTGATGACCTGCTGCGACGCTTTTTTTCTGGCAAGATAGTCTTGTAAATGCGGGCCAAGATC
TGCACACTGGTATTTCGGTTTTTGGGGCCGCGGGCGGCGACGGGGCCCGTGCGTCCCAGCGCACATGTTC
GGCGAGGCGGGGCCTGCGAGCGCGGCCACCGAGAATCGGACGGGGGTAGTCTCAAGCTGGCCGGCCTGCT
CTGGTGCCTGGCCTCGCGCCGCCGTGTATCGCCCCGCCCTGGGCGGCAAGGCTGGCCCGGTCGGCACCAG
TTGCGTGAGCGGAAAGATGGCCGCTTCCCGGCCCTGCTGCAGGGAGCTCAAAATGGAGGACGCGGCGCTC
GGGAGAGCGGGCGGGTGAGTCACCCACACAAAGGAAAAGGGCCTTTCCGTCCTCAGCCGTCGCTTCATGT
GACTCCACGGAGTACCGGGCGCCGTCCAGGCACCTCGATTAGTTCTCGAGCTTTTGGAGTACGTCGTCTT
TAGGTTGGGGGGAGGGGTTTTATGCGATGGAGTTTCCCCACACTGAGTGGGTGGAGACTGAAGTTAGGCC
AGCTTGGCACTTGATGTAATTCTCCTTGGAATTTGCCCTTTTTGAGTTTGGATCTTGGTTCATTCTCAAG
CCTCAGACAGTGGTTCAAAGTTTTTTTCTTCCATTTCAGGTGTCGTGAACCGGTTCTAGAGCGCTGCCAC
CATGGTCAGTAAGGGCGAAGAAGATAATATGGCTTCCTTGCCTGCCACACATGAACTCCACATATTCGGG
TCTATCAACGGCGTGGACTTCGACATGGTTGGGCAAGGAACCGGAAATCCCAACGATGGATACGAGGAGC
TGAACCTGAAGTCAACGAAAGGTGATCTTCAATTCTCCCCCTGGATTCTCGTCCCTCACATTGGCTATGG
TTTCCACCAGTACCTCCCGTACCCTGACGGGATGTCTCCATTCCAAGCCGCAATGGTAGATGGGTCAGGC
TACCAAGTTCACAGAACTATGCAGTTTGAAGATGGTGCATCTCTGACAGTAAATTACAGGTATACCTACG
AAGGTTCACACATCAAAGGAGAAGCTCAGGTGAAAGGTACGGGATTCCCAGCAGACGGCCCAGTAATGAC
CAATTCCCTCACGGCTGCCGACTGGTGCAGGAGTAAAAAGACATATCCAAATGACAAGACTATTATCTCT
ACTTTCAAATGGTCTTATACGACAGGCAACGGAAAGAGGTATCGGTCAACCGCGCGCACAACATATACGT
TTGCTAAGCCTATGGCTGCCAATTATCTGAAAAATCAGCCCATGTATGTATTTAGAAAAACCGAACTGAA
GCACTCCAAAACTGAATTGAACTTCAAAGAGTGGCAAAAGGCCTTCACCGATGTCATGGGCATGGATGAA
TTGTATAAGTGAACGCGTTAAGTCGACAATCAACCTCTGGATTACAAAATTTGTGAAAGATTGACTGGTA
TTCTTAACTATGTTGCTCCTTTTACGCTATGTGGATACGCTGCTTTAATGCCTTTGTATCATGCTATTGC
TTCCCGTATGGCTTTCATTTTCTCCTCCTTGTATAAATCCTGGTTGCTGTCTCTTTATGAGGAGTTGTGG
CCCGTTGTCAGGCAACGTGGCGTGGTGTGCACTGTGTTTGCTGACGCAACCCCCACTGGTTGGGGCATTG
CCACCACCTGTCAGCTCCTTTCCGGGACTTTCGCTTTCCCCCTCCCTATTGCCACGGCGGAACTCATCGC
CGCCTGCCTTGCCCGCTGCTGGACAGGGGCTCGGCTGTTGGGCACTGACAATTCCGTGGTGTTGTCGGGG
AAATCATCGTCCTTTCCTTGGCTGCTCGCCTGTGTTGCCACCTGGATTCTGCGCGGGACGTCCTTCTGCT
ACGTCCCTTCGGCCCTCAATCCAGCGGACCTTCCTTCCCGCGGCCTGCTGCCGGCTCTGCGGCCTCTTCC
GCGTCTTCGCCTTCGCCCTCAGACGAGTCGGATCTCCCTTTGGGCCGCCTCCCCGCGTCGACTTTAAGAC
CAATGACTTACAAGGCAGCTGTAGATCTTAGCCACTTTTTAAAAGAAAAGGGGGGACTGGAAGGGCTAAT
TCACTCCCAACGAAGACAAGATCTGCTTTTTGCTTGTACTGGGTCTCTCTGGTTAGACCAGATCTGAGCC
TGGGAGCTCTCTGGCTAACTAGGGAACCCACTGCTTAAGCCTCAATAAAGCTTGCCTTGAGTGCTTCAAG
TAGTGTGTGCCCGTCTGTTGTGTGACTCTGGTAACTAGAGATCCCTCAGACCCTTTTAGTCAGTGTGGAA
AATCTCTAGCAGGGCCCGTTTAAACCCGCTGATCAGCCTCGACTGTGCCTTCTAGTTGCCAGCCATCTGT
TGTTTGCCCCTCCCCCGTGCCTTCCTTGACCCTGGAAGGTGCCACTCCCACTGTCCTTTCCTAATAAAAT
GAGGAAATTGCATCGCATTGTCTGAGTAGGTGTCATTCTATTCTGGGGGGTGGGGTGGGGCAGGACAGCA
AGGGGGAGGATTGGGAAGACAATAGCAGGCATGCTGGGGATGCGGTGGGCTCTATGGCTTCTGAGGCGGA
AAGAACCAGCCATTAATGAAAAGAACCAGCCATTAATGAATCGGCCAACGCGCGGGGAGAGGCGGTTTGC
GTATTGGGCGCTCTTCCGCTTCCTCGCTCACTGACTCGCTGCGCTCGGTCGTTCGGCTGCGGCGAGCGGT
ATCAGCTCACTCAAAGGCGGTAATACGGTTATCCACAGAATCAGGGGATAACGCAGGAAAGAACATGTGA
GCAAAAGGCCAGCAAAAGGCCAGGAACCGTAAAAAGGCCGCGTTGCTGGCGTTTTTCCATAGGCTCCGCC
CCCCTGACGAGCATCACAAAAATCGACGCTCAAGTCAGAGGTGGCGAAACCCGACAGGACTATAAAGATA
CCAGGCGTTTCCCCCTGGAAGCTCCCTCGTGCGCTCTCCTGTTCCGACCCTGCCGCTTACCGGATACCTG
TCCGCCTTTCTCCCTTCGGGAAGCGTGGCGCTTTCTCATAGCTCACGCTGTAGGTATCTCAGTTCGGTGT
AGGTCGTTCGCTCCAAGCTGGGCTGTGTGCACGAACCCCCCGTTCAGCCCGACCGCTGCGCCTTATCCGG
TAACTATCGTCTTGAGTCCAACCCGGTAAGACACGACTTATCGCCACTGGCAGCAGCCACTGGTAACAGG
ATTAGCAGAGCGAGGTATGTAGGCGGTGCTACAGAGTTCTTGAAGTGGTGGCCTAACTACGGCTACACTA
GAAGAACAGTATTTGGTATCTGCGCTCTGCTGAAGCCAGTTACCTTCGGAAAAAGAGTTGGTAGCTCTTG
ATCCGGCAAACAAACCACCGCTGGTAGCGGTGGTTTTTTTGTTTGCAAGCAGCAGATTACGCGCAGAAAA
AAAGGATCTCAAGAAGATCCTTTGATCTTTTCTACGGGGTCTGACGCTCAGTGGAACGAAAACTCACGTT
AAGGGATTTTGGTCATGAGATTATCAAAAAGGATCTTCACCTAGATCCTTTTAAATTAAAAATGAAGTTT
TAAATCAATCTAAAGTATATATGAGTAAACTTGGTCTGACAGTTACCAATGCTTAATCAGTGAGGCACCT
ATCTCAGCGATCTGTCTATTTCGTTCATCCATAGTTGCCTGACTCCCCGTCGTGTAGATAACTACGATAC
GGGAGGGCTTACCATCTGGCCCCAGTGCTGCAATGATACCGCGAGACCCACGCTCACCGGCTCCAGATTT
ATCAGCAATAAACCAGCCAGCCGGAAGGGCCGAGCGCAGAAGTGGTCCTGCAACTTTATCCGCCTCCATC
CAGTCTATTAATTGTTGCCGGGAAGCTAGAGTAAGTAGTTCGCCAGTTAATAGTTTGCGCAACGTTGTTG
CCATTGCTACAGGCATCGTGGTGTCACGCTCGTCGTTTGGTATGGCTTCATTCAGCTCCGGTTCCCAACG
ATCAAGGCGAGTTACATGATCCCCCATGTTGTGCAAAAAAGCGGTTAGCTCCTTCGGTCCTCCGATCGTT
GTCAGAAGTAAGTTGGCCGCAGTGTTATCACTCATGGTTATGGCAGCACTGCATAATTCTCTTACTGTCA
TGCCATCCGTAAGATGCTTTTCTGTGACTGGTGAGTACTCAACCAAGTCATTCTGAGAATAGTGTATGCG
GCGACCGAGTTGCTCTTGCCCGGCGTCAATACGGGATAATACCGCGCCACATAGCAGAACTTTAAAAGTG
CTCATCATTGGAAAACGTTCTTCGGGGCGAAAACTCTCAAGGATCTTACCGCTGTTGAGATCCAGTTCGA
TGTAACCCACTCGTGCACCCAACTGATCTTCAGCATCTTTTACTTTCACCAGCGTTTCTGGGTGAGCAAA
AACAGGAAGGCAAAATGCCGCAAAAAAGGGAATAAGGGCGACACGGAAATGTTGAATACTCATACTCTTC
CTTTTTCAATATTATTGAAGCATTTATCAGGGTTATTGTCTCATGAGCGGATACATATTTGAATGTATTT
AGAAAAATAAACAAATAGGGGTTCCGCGCACATTTCCCCGAAAAGTGCCACCTGAC
